>Addgene plasmid #174261 | pAPM-miR30-IFIH1-ts3 | addgene full sequence | sequence record 343163 | Addgene NGS Result
AGGCCTAGGCTTTTGCAAAAAGCTCGCGTTGACATTGATTATTGACTAGTTATTAATAGTAATCAATTAC
GGGGTCATTAGTTCATAGCCCATATATGGAGTTCCGCGTTACATAACTTACGGTAAATGGCCCGCCTGGC
TGACCGCCCAACGACCCCCGCCCATTGACGTCAATAATGACGTATGTTCCCATAGTAACGCCAATAGGGA
CTTTCCATTGACGTCAATGGGTGGAGTATTTACGGTAAACTGCCCACTTGGCAGTACATCAAGTGTATCA
TATGCCAAGTACGCCCCCTATTGACGTCAATGACGGTAAATGGCCCGCCTGGCATTATGCCCAGTACATG
ACCTTATGGGACTTTCCTACTTGGCAGTACATCTACGTATTAGTCATCGCTATTACCATGGTGATGCGGT
TTTGGCAGTACATCAATGGGCGTGGATAGCGGTTTGACTCACGGGGATTTCCAAGTCTCCACCCCATTGA
CGTCAATGGGAGTTTGTTTTGGCACCAAAATCAACGGGACTTTCCAAAATGTCGTAACAACTCCGCCCCA
TTGACGCAAATGGGCGGTAGGCGTGTACGGTGGGAGGTCTATATAAGCAGCGCGTTTTGCCTGTACTGGG
TCTCTCTGGTTAGACCAGATCTGAGCCTGGGAGCTCTCTGGCTAACTAGGGAACCCACTGCTTAAGCCTC
AATAAAGCTTGCCTTGAGTGCTTCAAGTAGTGTGTGCCCGTCTGTTGTGTGACTCTGGTAACTAGAGATC
CCTCAGACCCTTTTAGTCAGTGTGGAAAATCTCTAGCAGTGGCGCCCGAACAGGGACTTGAAAGCGAAAG
GGAAACCAGAGGAGCTCTCTCGACGCAGGACTCGGCTTGCTGAAGCGCGCACGGCAAGAGGCGAGGGGCG
GCGACTGGTGAGTACGCCAAAAATTTTGACTAGCGGAGGCTAGAAGGAGAGAGATGGGTGCGAGAGCGTC
AGTATTAAGCGGGGGAGAATTAGATCGCGATGGGAAAAAATTCGGTTAAGGCCAGGGGGAAAGAAAAAAT
ATAAATTAAAACATATAGTATGGGCAAGCAGGGAGCTAGAACGATTCGCAGTTAATCCTGGCCTGTTAGA
AACATCAGAAGGCTGTAGACAAATACTGGGACAGCTACAACCATCCCTTCAGACAGGATCAGAAGAACTT
AGATCATTATATAATACAGTAGCAACCCTCTATTGTGTGCATCAAAGGATAGAGATAAAAGACACCAAGG
AAGCTTTAGACAAGATAGAGGAAGAGCAAAACAAAAGTAAGACCACCGCACAGCAAGCGGCCGGCCGCTG
ATCTTCAGACCTGGAGGAGGAGATATGAGGGACAATTGGAGAAGTGAATTATATAAATATAAAGTAGTAA
AAATTGAACCATTAGGAGTAGCACCCACCAAGGCAAAGAGAAGAGTGGTGCAGAGAGAAAAAAGAGCAGT
GGGAATAGGAGCTTTGTTCCTTGGGTTCTTGGGAGCAGCAGGAAGCACTATGGGCGCAGCGTCAATGACG
CTGACGGTACAGGCCAGACAATTATTGTCTGGTATAGTGCAGCAGCAGAACAATTTGCTGAGGGCTATTG
AGGCGCAACAGCATCTGTTGCAACTCACAGTCTGGGGCATCAAGCAGCTCCAGGCAAGAATCCTGGCTGT
GGAAAGATACCTAAAGGATCAACAGCTCCTGGGGATTTGGGGTTGCTCTGGAAAACTCATTTGCACCACT
GCTGTGCCTTGGAATGCTAGTTGGAGTAATAAATCTCTGGAACAGATTTGGAATCACACGACCTGGATGG
AGTGGGACAGAGAAATTAACAATTACACAAGCTTAATACACTCCTTAATTGAAGAATCGCAAAACCAGCA
AGAAAAGAATGAACAAGAATTATTGGAATTAGATAAATGGGCAAGTTTGTGGAATTGGTTTAACATAACA
AATTGGCTGTGGTATATAAAATTATTCATAATGATAGTAGGAGGCTTGGTAGGTTTAAGAATAGTTTTTG
CTGTACTTTCTATAGTGAATAGAGTTAGGCAGGGATATTCACCATTATCGTTTCAGACCCACCTCCCAAC
CCCGAGGGGACCCGACAGGCCCGAAGGAATAGAAGAAGAAGGTGGAGAGAGAGACAGAGACAGATCCATT
CGATTAGTGAACGGATCGGCACTGCGTGCGCCAATTCTGCAGACAAATGGCAGTATTCATCCACAATTTT
AAAAGAAAAGGGGGGATTGGGGGGTACAGTGCAGGGGAAAGAATAGTAGACATAATAGCAACAGACATAC
AAACTAAAGAATTACAAAAACAAATTACAAAAATTCAAAATTTTCGGGTTTATTACAGGGACAGCAGAGA
TCCAGTTTGGTTAATTAACTGCAGCCCCGATAAAATAAAAGATTTTATTTAGTCTCCAGAAAAAGGGGGG
AATGAAAGACCCCACCTGTAGGTTTGGCAAGCTAGCTGCAGTAACGCCATTTTGCAAGGCATGGAAAAAT
ACCAAACCAAGAATAGAGAAGTTCAGATCAAGGGCGGGTACATGAAAATAGCTAACGTTGGGCCAAACAG
GATATCTGCGGTGAGCAGTTTCGGCCCCGGCCCGGGGCCAAGAACAGATGGTCACCGCAGTTTCGGCCCC
GGCCCGAGGCCAAGAACAGATGGTCCCCAGATATGGCCCAACCCTCAGCAGTTTCTTAAGACCCATCAGA
TGTTTCCAGGCTCCCCCAAGGACCTGAAATGACCCTGCGCCTTATTTGAATTAACCAATCAGCCTGCTTC
TCGCTTCTGTTCGCGCGCTTCTGCTTCCCGAGCTCTATAAAAGAGCTCACAACCCCTCACTCGGCGCGCC
AGTCCTCCGACAGACTGAGTCGCCCGGGGGTCTAGAACGCGTGCCGCCATGACCGAATACAAACCTACCG
TGAGGCTGGCTACAAGAGATGATGTCCCAAGGGCTGTGAGAACACTGGCCGCCGCTTTTGCCGATTACCC
TGCCACACGCCACACTGTGGACCCAGATCGGCATATCGAGAGAGTGACTGAGCTGCAGGAACTGTTCCTG
ACCCGAGTGGGCCTGGACATTGGGAAGGTCTGGGTCGCAGACGATGGAGCAGCTGTGGCTGTCTGGACCA
CACCAGAGAGCGTGGAAGCCGGAGCTGTCTTTGCAGAGATCGGCCCTAGAATGGCAGAACTGAGCGGCTC
CAGGCTGGCAGCACAGCAGCAGATGGAGGGACTGCTGGCCCCACACAGGCCTAAGGAACCAGCATGGTTC
CTGGCTACCGTGGGGGTCTCTCCTGACCATCAGGGCAAAGGACTGGGAAGTGCTGTGGTCCTGCCAGGAG
TGGAGGCTGCAGAACGAGCTGGAGTCCCTGCATTTCTGGAGACCTCTGCTCCACGAAACCTGCCCTTCTA
TGAACGGCTGGGCTTTACTGTGACCGCAGATGTGGAGGTCCCCGAAGGACCTAGGACCTGGTGCATGACA
CGCAAACCCGGCGCCTGAGCGATCGCCGCGGCCGCCTTCTTAACCCAACAGAAGGCTCGAGAAGGTATAT
TGCTGTTGACAGTGAGCGCGGATATTAAAGAATGTAACATTAGTGAAGCCACAGATGTAATGTTACATTC
TTTAATATCCATGCCTACTGCCTCGGACTTCAAGGGGCTAGAATTCGGCAGCTGTAGATCTTAGCCACTT
TTTAAAAGAAAAGGGGGGACTGGAAGGGCTAACTGCATCCGGACTGTACTGGGTCTCTCTGGTTAGACCA
GATCTGAGCCTGGGAGCTCTCTGGCTAACTAGGGAACCCACTGCTTAAGCCTCAATAAAGCTTGCCTTGA
GTGCTTCAAGTAGTGTGTGCCCGTCTGTTGTGTGACTCTGGTAACTAGAGATCCCTCAGACCCTTTTAGT
CAGTGTGGAAAATCTCTAGCAGGGCCCGTTTCATGTGAGCAAAAGGCCAGCAAAAGGCCAGGAACCGTAA
AAAGGCCGCGTTGCTGGCGTTTTTCCATAGGCTCCGCCCCCCTGACGAGCATCACAAAAATCGACGCTCA
AGTCAGAGGTGGCGAAACCCGACAGGACTATAAAGATACCAGGCGTTTCCCCCTGGAAGCTCCCTCGTGC
GCTCTCCTGTTCCGACCCTGCCGCTTACCGGATACCTGTCCGCCTTTCTCCCTTCGGGAAGCGTGGCGCT
TTCTCATAGCTCACGCTGTAGGTATCTCAGTTCGGTGTAGGTCGTTCGCTCCAAGCTGGGCTGTGTGCAC
GAACCCCCCGTTCAGCCCGACCGCTGCGCCTTATCCGGTAACTATCGTCTTGAGTCCAACCCGGTAAGAC
ACGACTTATCGCCACTGGCAGCAGCCACTGGTAACAGGATTAGCAGAGCGAGGTATGTAGGCGGTGCTAC
AGAGTTCTTGAAGTGGTGGCCTAACTACGGCTACACTAGAAGAACAGTATTTGGTATCTGCGCTCTGCTG
AAGCCAGTTACCTTCGGAAAAAGAGTTGGTAGCTCTTGATCCGGCAAACAAACCACCGCTGGTAGCGGTG
GTTTTTTTGTTTGCAAGCAGCAGATTACGCGCAGAAAAAAAGGATCTCAAGAAGATCCTTTGATCTTTTC
TACGGGGTCTGACGCTCAGTGGAACGAAAACTCACGTTAAGGGATTTTGGTCATGAGATTATCAAAAAGG
ATCTTCACCTAGATCCTTTTAAATTAAAAATGAAGTTTTAAATCAATCTAAAGTATATATGAGTAAACTT
GGTCTGACAGTTACCAATGCTTAATCAGTGAGGCACCTATCTCAGCGATCTGTCTATTTCGTTCATCCAT
AGTTGCCTGACTCCCCGTCGTGTAGATAACTACGATACGGGAGGGCTTACCATCTGGCCCCAGTGCTGCA
ATGATACCGCGAGACCCACGCTCACCGGCTCCAGATTTATCAGCAATAAACCAGCCAGCCGGAAGGGCCG
AGCGCAGAAGTGGTCCTGCAACTTTATCCGCCTCCATCCAGTCTATTAATTGTTGCCGGGAAGCTAGAGT
AAGTAGTTCGCCAGTTAATAGTTTGCGCAACGTTGTTGCCATTGCTACAGGCATCGTGGTGTCACGCTCG
TCGTTTGGTATGGCTTCATTCAGCTCCGGTTCCCAACGATCAAGGCGAGTTACATGATCCCCCATGTTGT
GCAAAAAAGCGGTTAGCTCCTTCGGTCCTCCGATCGTTGTCAGAAGTAAGTTGGCCGCAGTGTTATCACT
CATGGTTATGGCAGCACTGCATAATTCTCTTACTGTCATGCCATCCGTAAGATGCTTTTCTGTGACTGGT
GAGTACTCAACCAAGTCATTCTGAGAATAGTGTATGCGGCGACCGAGTTGCTCTTGCCCGGCGTCAATAC
GGGATAATACCGCGCCACATAGCAGAACTTTAAAAGTGCTCATCATTGGAAAACGTTCTTCGGGGCGAAA
ACTCTCAAGGATCTTACCGCTGTTGAGATCCAGTTCGATGTAACCCACTCGTGCACCCAACTGATCTTCA
GCATCTTTTACTTTCACCAGCGTTTCTGGGTGAGCAAAAACAGGAAGGCAAAATGCCGCAAAAAAGGGAA
TAAGGGCGACACGGAAATGTTGAATACTCATACTCTTCCTTTTTCAATATTATTGAAGCATTTATCAGGG
TTATTGTCTCATGAGCGGATACATATTTGAATGTATTTAGAAAAATAAACAAATAGGGGTTCCGCGCACA
TTTCCCCGAAAAGTGCCACCTGACGTCGACGGATCGGGAGATCTCCCGATCCCCTATGGTGCACTCTCAG
TACAATCTGCTCTGATGCCGCATAGTTAAGCCAGTATCTGCTCCCTGCTTGTGTGTTGGAGGTCGCTGAG
TAGTGCGCGAGCAAAATTTAAGCTACAACAAGGCAAGGCTTGACCGACAATTGCATGAAGAATCTGCTTA
GGGTTAGGCGTTTTGCGCTGCTTCGCGATGTACGGGCCAGATATACGCGCTGTGGAATGTGTGTCAGTTA
GGGTGTGGAAAGTCCCCAGGCTCCCCAGCAGGCAGAAGTATGCAAAGCATGCATCTCAATTAGTCAGCAA
CCAGGTGTGGAAAGTCCCCAGGCTCCCCAGCAGGCAGAAGTATGCAAAGCATGCATCTCAATTAGTCAGC
AACCATAGTCCCGCCCCTAACTCCGCCCATCCCGCCCCTAACTCCGCCCAGTTCCGCCCATTCTCCGCCC
CATGGCTGACTAATTTTTTTTATTTATGCAGAGGCCGAGGCCGCCTCTGCCTCTGAGCTATTCCAGAAGT
AGTGAGGAGGCTTTTTTGG
Features (pLannotate 1.2.2; 19 found; start..end, strand, type, name):
     31..410     +  enhancer       CMV enhancer: human cytomegalovirus immediate early enhancer
    411..610     +  promoter       CMV promoter: human cytomegalovirus (CMV) immediate early promoter
    628..808     +  LTR            5' LTR (truncated): truncated 5' long terminal repeat (LTR) from HIV-1
    855..980     +  misc_feature   HIV-1 Ψ: packaging signal of human immunodeficiency virus type 1
    964..1302    +  CDS            HIV-1 gag (fragment): gag protein from human immunodeficiency virus 1; gag
   1477..1710    +  misc_feature   RRE: The Rev response element (RRE) of HIV-1 allows for Rev-dependent mRNA export from the nucleus to the cytoplasm.
   2087..2187    +  CDS            Rev (fragment): human immunodeficiency virus 1 (HIV-1) Rev protein; rev; enhances nuclear export of unspliced and incompletely spliced viral mRNAs
   2237..2354    +  misc_feature   cPPT/CTS: central polypurine tract and central termination sequence of HIV-1
   2491..2898    +  promoter       SFFV promoter: spleen focus-forming virus long terminal repeat (LTR) promoter
   2919..3515    +  CDS            pac: PUAC_STRAD - Protein predicted: Swiss-Prot protein existence level 4. Detoxification of puromycin. From Streptomyces alboniger.
   3540..3585    +  ncRNA          5' miR-30a (fragment): sequence upstream of the 71-nt precursor of the human miR-30a microRNA (Zeng et al., 2002) miRNA
   3655..3680    +  ncRNA          3' miR-30a (fragment): sequence downstream of the 71-nt precursor of the human miR-30a microRNA (Zeng et al., 2002) miRNA
   3710..3729    +  misc_feature   cPPT/CTS (fragment): central polypurine tract and central termination sequence of HIV-1
   3761..3941    +  LTR            5' LTR (truncated): truncated 5' long terminal repeat (LTR) from HIV-1
   4012..4600    -  rep_origin     ori: high-copy-number ColE1/pMB1/pBR322/pUC origin of replication
   4771..5631    -  CDS            AmpR: β-lactamase; bla; confers resistance to ampicillin, carbenicillin, and related antibiotics
   5632..5736    -  promoter       AmpR promoter: bla
   5795..5847    -  misc_feature   bom (fragment): basis of mobility region from pBR322
   6009..19      +  promoter       SV40 promoter (across the origin): SV40 enhancer and early promoter
