[The description below was written by a language model from this plasmid's Addgene catalogue record and pLannotate feature annotations shown in this document.]
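Description:
pAPM-miR30-IFIH1-ts3 is an HIV-1-based lentiviral RNAi vector built on the pAPM-miR30 backbone and designed to knock down human IFIH1, the gene encoding the cytosolic RNA sensor MDA5. The "ts3" in the name presumably marks one of several target sites, though the record does not say so. In bacteria the plasmid is maintained by a high-copy ColE1/pUC-type origin and selected with ampicillin through the β-lactamase gene. The annotated sequence is about 6.3 kb.

The transfer cassette begins with a CMV enhancer/promoter fused to a truncated HIV-1 5' LTR, an arrangement that typically drives genomic RNA transcription in producer cells without Tat. It is followed by the Ψ packaging signal with a gag fragment, the Rev response element for nuclear export of the unspliced vector RNA, and the cPPT/CTS, which aids nuclear import of the reverse-transcribed genome. A second truncated LTR closes the vector at the 3' end; no WPRE is annotated.

Internally, the spleen focus-forming virus (SFFV) LTR promoter drives a single Pol II transcript that encodes puromycin N-acetyltransferase (pac). Downstream of that coding sequence sits the IFIH1-targeting hairpin, embedded between 5' and 3' flanking sequences of human miR-30a. This microRNA-style context allows the shRNA to be processed by the endogenous miRNA pathway from the same transcript that confers puromycin resistance, so drug selection and knockdown are linked in transduced cells.

The associated publication used IFIH1 knockdown to study innate immune detection of intron-containing RNA expressed from the HIV-1 provirus.
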