Addgene plasmid #174261: pAPM-miR30-IFIH1-ts3
Purpose: IFIH1 knockdown
Depositing lab: Jeremy Luban. Depositing organization: University of Massachusetts, Worcester. Publication: IFIH1 (MDA5) is required for innate immune detection of intron-containing RNA expressed from the HIV-1 provirus. Guney MH, Nagalekshmi K, McCauley SM, Carbone C, Aydemir O, Luban J. Proc Natl Acad Sci U S A. 2024 Jul 16;121(29):e2404349121. doi: 10.1073/pnas.2404349121. Epub 2024 Jul 10. PubMed 38985764.
Backbone
  Vector backbone: pAPM-miR30
  Vector type: Lentiviral, RNAi
  Selectable markers: Puromycin
Growth in bacteria
  Bacterial resistance: Ampicillin, 100 μg/mL
  Growth temperature: 30°C
  Growth strain: NEB Stable
  Copy number: High Copy
Gene/Insert
  Gene/Insert name: IFIH1 shRNA
  gRNA/shRNA sequence: ATGTTACATTCTTTAATATCCA
  Species: H. sapiens (human)
  Entrez Gene: IFIH1 (a.k.a. AGS7, Hlcd, IDDM19, IMD95, MDA-5, MDA5, RLR-2, SGMRT1)
  Promoter: SFFV
  Cloning method: Restriction Enzyme; 5′ cloning site unknown (unknown if destroyed)
Terms and licenses: Academic/Nonprofit Terms; Industry Terms: Not Available to Industry
Depositor comments: Please visit https://doi.org/10.1101/2023.11.17.567619 for bioRxiv preprint.
How to cite: pAPM-miR30-IFIH1-ts3 was a gift from Jeremy Luban (Addgene plasmid # 174261 ; http://n2t.net/addgene:174261 ; RRID:Addgene_174261)
